>Addgene plasmid #203940 | pC0.388 | addgene full sequence | sequence record 406807 | Addgene NGS Result
GTGGCTCTTCAGTGGACGAAAGGGCCTCGTGATACGCCTATTTTTATAGGTTAATGTCATGATAATAATG
GTTTCTTAGACGTCAGGTGGCACTTTTCGGGGAAATGTGCGCGGAACCCCTATTTGTTTATTTTTCTAAA
TACATTCAAATATGTATCCGCTCATGAGACAATAACCCTGATAAATGCTTCAATAATATTGAAAAAGGAA
GAGTATGCGCTCACGCAACTGGTCCAGAACCTTGACCGAACGCAGCGGTGGTAACGGCGCAGTGGCGGTT
TTCATGGCTTGTTATGACTGTTTTTTTTTGGGGTACAGTCTATGCCTCGGGCATCCAAGCAGCAAGCGCG
TTACGCCGTGGGTCGATGTTTGATGTTATGGAGCAGCAACGATGTTACGCAGCAGGGCAGTCGCCCTAAA
ACAAAGTTAAACATCATGAGGGAAGCGGTGATCGCCGAAGTATCGACTCAACTATCAGAGGTAGTTGGCG
TCATCGAGCGCCATCTCGAACCGACGTTGCTGGCCGTACATTTGTACGGCTCCGCAGTGGATGGCGGCCT
GAAGCCACACAGCGATATTGATTTGCTGGTTACGGTGACCGTAAGGCTTGATGAAACAACGCGGCGAGCT
TTGATCAACGACCTTTTGGAAACTTCGGCTTCCCCTGGAGAGAGCGAGATTCTCCGCGCTGTAGAAGTCA
CCATTGTTGTGCACGACGACATCATTCCGTGGCGTTATCCAGCTAAGCGCGAACTGCAATTTGGAGAATG
GCAGCGCAATGACATTCTTGCAGGTATCTTCGAGCCAGCCACGATCGACATTGATCTGGCTATCTTGCTG
ACAAAAGCAAGAGAACATAGCGTTGCCTTGGTAGGTCCAGCGGCGGAGGAACTCTTTGATCCGGTTCCTG
AACAGGATCTATTTGAGGCGCTAAATGAAACCTTAACGCTATGGAACTCGCCGCCCGACTGGGCTGGCGA
TGAGCGAAATGTAGTGCTTACGTTGTCCCGCATTTGGTACAGCGCAGTAACCGGCAAAATCGCGCCGAAG
GATGTCGCTGCCGACTGGGCAATGGAGCGCCTGCCGGCCCAGTATCAGCCCGTCATACTTGAAGCTAGAC
AGGCTTATCTTGGACAAGAAGAAGATCGCTTGGCCTCGCGCGCAGATCAGTTGGAAGAATTTGTCCATTA
CGTAAAAGGCGAGATCACCAAGGTAGTCGGCAAATAACTGTCAGACCAAGTTTACTCATATATACTTTAG
ATTGATTTAAAACTTCATTTTTAATTTAAAAGGATCTAGGTGAAGATCCTTTTTGATAATCTCATGACCA
AAATCCCTTAACGTGAGTTTTCGTTCCACTGAGCGTCAGACCCCGTAGAAAAGATCAAAGGATCTTCTTG
AGATCCTTTTTTTCTGCGCGTAATCTGCTGCTTGCAAACAAAAAAACCACCGCTACCAGCGGTGGTTTGT
TTGCCGGATCAAGAGCTACCAACTCTTTTTCCGAAGGTAACTGGCTTCAGCAGAGCGCAGATACCAAATA
CTGTTCTTCTAGTGTAGCCGTAGTTAGGCCACCACTTCAAGAACTCTGTAGCACCGCCTACATACCTCGC
TCTGCTAATCCTGTTACCAGTGGCTGCTGCCAGTGGCGATAAGTCGTGTCTTACCGGGTTGGACTCAAGA
CGATAGTTACCGGATAAGGCGCAGCGGTCGGGCTGAACGGGGGGTTCGTGCACACAGCCCAGCTTGGAGC
GAACGACCTACACCGAACTGAGATACCTACAGCGTGAGCTATGAGAAAGCGCCACGCTTCCCGAAGGGAG
AAAGGCGGACAGGTATCCGGTAAGCGGCAGGGTCGGAACAGGAGAGCGCACGAGGGAGCTTCCAGGGGGA
AACGCCTGGTATCTTTATAGTCCTGTCGGGTTTCGCCACCTCTGACTTGAGCGTCGATTTTTGTGATGCT
CGTCAGGGGGGCGGAGCCTATGGAAAAACGCCAGCAACGCGGCCTTTTTACGGTTCCTGGCCTTTTGCTG
GCCTTTTGCTCACATGTTCTTTCCTGCGTTATCCCCTGATTCTGTGGATAACCGTATTACCGCCTTTGAG
TGAGCTGATACCGCTCGCCGCAGCCGAACGACCGAGCGCAGCGAGTCAGTGAGCGAGGAAGCGGAAGAGC
GCCCAATACGCAAACCGCCTCTCCCCGCGCGTTGGCCGATTCATTAATCACTCTGTGGTCTCAGGAGTTT
GCCTTAAGTCTCTGGTTAATGGTGCAAGCCAAGGTGGAAGTGATTAGCAGAAACAGTAAAGAATTCATGG
TACTCCCGAAGCGTTGGATTGTTGAACGTACATTTGGTTGGTTGAATTATTATCGTCGCCTTAGTAAAGA
CTATGAGCAATTATCAGAAGTGTCGGAGGCAGGGATTTATGCTTCCATGAGTCGTCTGATGTTGCGTCGG
CTAGTTTCCTAAAGATTTACTTTATAAATGGTATCTAAGAAACAAAACCGGACTCCAAAGTACGGAGACA
ACTATAATCGAGGGTACATTGGTTTTACCTACAACGACTCAAACTTCGTTTCCAGAGGCATTGCCTACTT
TACAGGCCTTGGCAGGATGAGTGATATTATCACGACCCATACCTTGATTGTGACGGGAGCCGATGAGTGC
ATTGAAGCCCATGCACAATCAGGAGTACAAAGATCGAATTTAAGTAAATATTTTGACGATGAACAGTGCG
ACATTTTCTTCAGAAAACCAAGAGGTCTAAGTGAAGATATTGCAACGAACTTGATTAACCGTGCGGAACA
AGAACTCAATAGTGAATATGATCTGCGTTTAATTGCGGCCCATGCGGCGGCTGGCACAATGCTCGGTCAT
TTTCTCAATCGATTATCTCAGGGTCAGTTGGAAAAGCAAATTGCTCAACTTTTAAATAAAGCAGATGCTT
GGATTTGTAGCGAATTAATTGCCTATTGTTTAGATCAAGATCCCTACAAAGATCAGGGTATTTTAAAAGA
GCCTTGGGAAACAATTTCTCCCCAGGAACTGTCTGAAGATTCTTTAGGGCAGATTTTCGAACCATGGCGT
GATTTCCAGCAGCAGAATTAAATAAAATTAGTGAACTAAAACATGGATGAATTTCTAGCTCTTGAAAATG
TGAGACCACGAA
Features (pLannotate 1.2.2; 6 found; start..end, strand, type, name):
    110..214     +  promoter       AmpR promoter: bla
    205..285     -  CDS            int (fragment): INT2_ECOLX - Protein inferred from homology: Swiss-Prot protein existence level 3. Putative integrase believed to be involved in the insertion of antibiotic resistance genes into plasmids and transposons. From Escherichia coli.
    373..429     +  CDS            GmR (fragment): gentamycin acetyltransferase; aacC1; confers resistance to gentamycin
    436..1224    +  CDS            aadA: S3AD_ECOLX - Experimental evidence at protein level: Swiss-Prot protein existence level 1. Mediates bacterial resistance to the antibiotics streptomycin and spectinomycin. From Escherichia coli.
   1398..1986    +  rep_origin     ori: high-copy-number ColE1/pMB1/pBR322/pUC origin of replication
   2169..2218    +  CDS            lacI (fragment): lac repressor; lacI; The lac repressor binds to the lac operator to inhibit transcription in E. coli. This inhibition can be relieved by adding lactose or isopropyl-β-D-thiogalactopyranoside (IPTG).
