[The description below was written by a language model from this plasmid's Addgene catalogue record and pLannotate feature annotations shown in this document.]
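Description:
pC0.388 is a small (about 3.2 kb) synthetic-biology part plasmid from a genetic toolbox built for the fast-growing cyanobacterium Synechococcus sp. PCC 11901 and described as compatible with the CyanoGate modular cloning kit. The record lists no named backbone. The feature table shows a minimal E. coli maintenance scaffold: a high-copy ColE1/pUC-type origin of replication and an aadA gene, which confers spectinomycin (and streptomycin) resistance and matches the catalogued spectinomycin selection. An AmpR (bla) promoter lies upstream of the resistance region and probably contributes to its expression. The short integrase and gentamicin acetyltransferase fragments around aadA are most likely remnants of the integron-derived cassette from which the marker was taken, not functional genes. A brief lacI fragment is also annotated and likewise appears to be vestigial.

The payload, "mrr UP", is the sequence flanking the upstream side of the gene for the restriction endonuclease Mrr (locus FEK30_09380) in the PCC 11901 genome. The automated annotation does not label it. It presumably occupies the unannotated stretch after the origin, although the record does not give its coordinates or length. It carries no promoter, reporter or tag of its own, because it is a homology arm and not an expression unit. The catalogue entry designates the mrr locus as a neutral site. In use, this up flank would be assembled with a matching downstream flank and a cargo or marker cassette into an integration construct, so that homologous recombination directs insertion to, or replacement of, the mrr locus on the cyanobacterial chromosome. The exact cloning sites used to insert the fragment are not recorded.
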