Addgene plasmid #203940: pC0.388
Purpose: Up Flank. Neutral site. Up flanking sequence of restriction endonuclease Mrr (FEK30_09380) in Synechococcus sp. PCC 11901.
Depositing lab: Alistair McCormick. Depositing organization: University of Edinburgh. Publication: A toolbox to engineer the highly productive cyanobacterium Synechococcus sp. PCC 11901. Victoria AJ, Selao TT, Moreno-Cabezuelo JA, Mills LA, Gale GAR, Lea-Smith DJ, McCormick AJ. Plant Physiol. 2024 May 7:kiae261. doi: 10.1093/plphys/kiae261. PubMed 38713768.
Backbone
  Vector backbone: n/a
  Vector type: Synthetic Biology
Growth in bacteria
  Bacterial resistance: Spectinomycin, 50 μg/mL
  Growth temperature: 37°C
  Growth strain: DH5alpha
  Copy number: High Copy
Gene/Insert
  Gene/Insert name: mrr UP
  Species: Synechococcus sp. PCC 11901
  Cloning method: Restriction Enzyme; 5′ cloning site unknown (unknown if destroyed)
Terms and licenses: Academic/Nonprofit Terms; Industry Terms: Not Available to Industry
Depositor comments: 11901 toolkit compatible with CyanoGate Kit
How to cite: pC0.388 was a gift from Alistair McCormick (Addgene plasmid # 203940 ; http://n2t.net/addgene:203940 ; RRID:Addgene_203940)
